>Addgene plasmid #216451 | pPOM026_P2_pNMT1 | addgene full sequence | sequence record 428679 | Addgene NGS Result
GACCAGACCAATAAAAAACGCCCGGCGGCAACCGAGCGTTCTGAACAAATCCAGATGGAGTTCTGAGGTC
ATTACTGGATCTATCAACAGGAGTCCAAGCGAGCTCGATATCAAATTACGCCCCGCCCTGCCACTCATCG
CAGTACTGTTGTAATTCATTAAGCATTCTGCCGACATGGAAGCCATCACAAACGGCATGATGAACCTGAA
TCGCCAGCGGCATCAGCACCTTGTCGCCTTGCGTATAATATTTGCCCATGGTGAAAACGGGGGCGAAGAA
GTTGTCCATATTGGCCACGTTTAAATCAAAACTGGTGAAACTCACCCAGGGATTGGCTGAAACGAAAAAC
ATATTCTCAATAAACCCTTTAGGGAAATAGGCCAGGTTTTCACCGTAACACGCCACATCTTGCGAATATA
TGTGTAGAAACTGCCGGAAATCGTCGTGGTATTCACTCCAGAGCGATGAAAACGTTTCAGTTTGCTCATG
GAAAACGGTGTAACAAGGGTGAACACTATCCCATATCACCAGCTCACCGTCTTTCATTGCCATACGAAAT
TCCGGATGAGCATTCATCAGGCGGGCAAGAATGTGAATAAAGGCCGGATAAAACTTGTGCTTATTTTTCT
TTACGGTCTTTAAAAAGGCCGTAATATCCAGCTGAACGGTCTGGTTATAGGTACATTGAGCAACTGACTG
AAATGCCTCAAAATGTTCTTTACGATGCCATTGGGATATATCAACGGTGGTATATCCAGTGATTTTTTTC
TCCATTTTAGCTTCCTTAGCTCCTGAAAATCTCGATAACTCAAAAAATACGCCCGGTAGTGATCTTATTT
CATTATGGTGAAAGTTGGAACCTCTTACGTGCCCGATCAATCATGACCAAAATCCCTTAACGTGAGTTTT
CGTTCCACTGAGCGTCAGACCCCGTAGAAAAGATCAAAGGATCTTCTTGAGATCCTTTTTTTCTGCGCGT
AATCTGCTGCTTGCAAACAAAAAAACCACCGCTACCAGCGGTGGTTTGTTTGCCGGATCAAGAGCTACCA
ACTCTTTTTCCGAAGGTAACTGGCTTCAGCAGAGCGCAGATACCAAATACTGTTCTTCTAGTGTAGCCGT
AGTTAGGCCACCACTTCAAGAACTCTGTAGCACCGCCTACATACCTCGCTCTGCTAATCCTGTTACCAGT
GGCTGCTGCCAGTGGCGATAAGTCGTGTCTTACCGGGTTGGACTCAAGACGATAGTTACCGGATAAGGCG
CAGCGGTCGGGCTGAACGGGGGGTTCGTGCACACAGCCCAGCTTGGAGCGAACGACCTACACCGAACTGA
GATACCTACAGCGTGAGCTATGAGAAAGCGCCACGCTTCCCGAAGGGAGAAAGGCGGACAGGTATCCGGT
AAGCGGCAGGGTCGGAACAGGAGAGCGCACGAGGGAGCTTCCAGGGGGAAACGCCTGGTATCTTTATAGT
CCTGTCGGGTTTCGCCACCTCTGACTTGAGCGTCGATTTTTGTGATGCTCGTCAGGGGGGCGGAGCCTAT
GGAAAAACGCCAGCAACGCGGCCTTTTTACGGTTCCTGGCCTTTTGCTGGCCTTTTGCTCACATGTTCTT
TCCTGCGTTATCCCCTGATTCTGTGGATAACCGTAGTCGGTCGGTCTCAAACGTCGCCATAAAAGACAGA
ATAAGTCATCAGCGGTTGTTTCATTTCCTATATTTTTTTTTTATTTTTTTATTTTTTAATAAGGGAAAAT
TTAACGTCTAAGGATACAGAAGATTGTTAGCACATTAAAGTAATAAAGGCTTAAGTAGTAAGTGCCTTAG
CATGTTATTGTATTTCAAAGGACATAATCTAAAATAATAACAATATCATTTCTCACAAGTTATTCAATTT
TCTTTTTTTTTTCTAATAATATCAAGAATGTATTATTTGTTTGACATAAGTCAACTAATTTATTTAATAT
GCTGGATTAATCTTGCAGACATGTAAATTAACAAGTTTTAGTCAAATAACGTTGAAGTTTCAATGAACTC
AAATAATTTCTCTTTTTTTTTATATAACCATATGTCTAATCTGATTTATATTTTCCGCAGGGATCAACTG
AAGTTATGACATTTGGATTGGATCACTTATAACCTTGGTCGCCAAATAATACAAAAATCAGCGTTATAAA
ACAAAGAAGGTTTTTGTTAAGAAATTAATCCTCTTTCTTGATAAGAAAGTTGAACCGAAATTGCAGATAC
TGATATATGAAAATAATACCCACAATTTTGGGAATAGCGCAAGCCTCAATTTAAACAATAGGTGAGGACA
CATGATAATGACCTCAATGATTGTTAGAAGAAAAGAGCCTCATTACAAAATCGAAAAATGAATGGTTGGG
TACAAGTTTCCAAAACATGGTAAAGTGGACTTTGCGTATGACACGTAAATAGAAAAAAACACTTGTTATA
TGTTTTCTAGAATTATTGTTGTCTCTTTATGGTTGGATGATGCAAAATAGTAATTTCGGTTAGTTGCTGT
AAAACACCACGAGACAAATAGATATGGATATTTATTAAATCAGGAAAAACGTAACTCTCGGCTACTGGAT
GGTTCAGTCACCCAACGATTACTGGGGAGAGAAAACAGGGCAAAAGCAAAGCTTAAAGGAATCCGATTGT
CATTCGGCAATGTGCAGCGAAACTAAAAACCGGATAATGGACCTGTTAATCGAAACATTGAAGATATATA
AAGGAAGAGGAATCCTGGCATATCATCAATTGAATAAGTTGAATTAATTATTTCAATCTCATTCTCACTT
TCTGACTTATAGTCGCTTTGTTAAAAGATCTATGTGA
Features (pLannotate 1.2.2; 5 found; start..end, strand, type, name):
     11..45      -  terminator     lambda t0 terminator: minimal transcription terminator from phage lambda (Scholtissek and Grosse, 1987)
    119..775     -  CDS            cat: CAT_ECOLX - Experimental evidence at protein level: Swiss-Prot protein existence level 1. This enzyme is an effector of chloramphenicol resistance in bacteria. From Escherichia coli. This protein is used as a marker in many commonly used cloning vectors, such as pACYC184.
    776..873     -  promoter       cat promoter: promoter of the E. coli cat gene encoding chloramphenicol acetyltransferase
    957..1545    +  rep_origin     ori: high-copy-number ColE1/pMB1/pBR322/pUC origin of replication
   1664..2825    +  promoter       nmt1 promoter: wild-type nmt1 promoter from Schizosaccharomyces pombe, conferring strong thiamine-repressible expression
