[The description below was written by a language model from this plasmid's Addgene catalogue record and pLannotate feature annotations shown in this document.]
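Description:
pPOM026_P2_pNMT1 is a small (about 2.8 kb) part-storage plasmid from the POMBOX fission yeast cloning toolkit, built on the pYTK001 entry backbone of the YeastToolkit MoClo system. It is not an expression vector in its own right. It holds a single standardised DNA part in E. coli until that part is combined with others by Golden Gate assembly. The backbone is minimal, consisting of a high-copy ColE1/pUC-type origin of replication and a chloramphenicol acetyltransferase (cat) gene driven by its own promoter and followed by the phage lambda t0 terminator, which gives chloramphenicol selection in bacteria. The feature table shows no yeast origin or yeast selectable marker, consistent with a plasmid that is propagated only in E. coli.

The payload is the Schizosaccharomyces pombe nmt1 promoter, recorded as a 1171 bp insert and annotated as the wild-type, full-strength version that confers strong, thiamine-repressible transcription. The sequence has been domesticated by removing internal BsaI and BsmBI recognition sites, so these Type IIS enzymes can be used in assembly without cutting inside the part. It is formatted as a type 2 part, which is the promoter position in the YeastToolkit grammar, so it is assembled upstream of a coding sequence part and a terminator to form a transcription unit. Its intended use is as a regulatable promoter module for building gene expression cassettes in fission yeast, where expression of the downstream gene can be turned down by adding thiamine to the medium.
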