Addgene plasmid #216451: pPOM026_P2_pNMT1
Purpose: Regulatable promoter for gene expression in S. pombe. Part type 2 following the YeastToolkit MoClo grammar.
Depositing lab: Tomáš Pluskal. Depositing organization: Institute of Organic Chemistry and Biochemistry, Academy of Sciences of the Czech Republic. Publication: POMBOX: A Fission Yeast Cloning Toolkit for Molecular and Synthetic Biology. Hebra T, Smrckova H, Elkatmis B, Prevorovsky M, Pluskal T. ACS Synth Biol. 2023 Nov 22. doi: 10.1021/acssynbio.3c00529. PubMed 37991801.
Backbone
  Vector backbone: pYTK001
  Vector type: Yeast Expression, Synthetic Biology
Growth in bacteria
  Bacterial resistance: Chloramphenicol, 25 μg/mL
  Growth temperature: 37°C
  Growth strain: DH5alpha
  Copy number: High Copy
Gene/Insert
  Gene/Insert name: Promoter nmt1
  Species: S. pombe (fission yeast)
  Insert size (bp): 1171
  Mutation: Removal of any BsaI // BsmBI restriction site
  Cloning method: Golden Gate
Terms and licenses: Academic/Nonprofit Terms; Industry Terms: Not Available to Industry
How to cite: pPOM026_P2_pNMT1 was a gift from Tomáš Pluskal (Addgene plasmid # 216451 ; http://n2t.net/addgene:216451 ; RRID:Addgene_216451)
